Addgene plasmid #44213: pEGFP(C1)-RepoMan/RAXA
Depositing lab: Angus Lamond & Laura Trinkle-Mulcahy. Depositing organization: University of Dundee. Publication: Repo-Man recruits PP1 gamma to chromatin and is essential for cell viability. Trinkle-Mulcahy L, Andersen J, Lam YW, Moorhead G, Mann M, Lamond AI. J Cell Biol. 2006 Feb 27;172(5):679-92. Epub 2006 Feb 21. 10.1083/jcb.200508154 PubMed 16492807.
Backbone
  Vector backbone: pEGFP-C1
  Backbone manufacturer: Clontech
  Backbone size w/o insert (bp): 4700
  Total vector size (bp): 7772
  Vector type: Mammalian Expression
  Selectable markers: Neomycin (select with G418)
Growth in bacteria
  Bacterial resistance: Kanamycin, 50 μg/mL
  Growth temperature: 37°C
  Growth strain: DH5alpha
  Copy number: High Copy
Gene/Insert
  Gene/Insert name: RepoMan (alt name: CDCA2)
  Species: H. sapiens (human)
  Insert size (bp): 3072
  Mutation: V393A/F395A
  GenBank ID: NM_152562
  Entrez Gene: CDCA2 (a.k.a. PPP1R81, Repo-Man)
  Promoter: CMV
  Tag / fusion protein: GFP (N terminal on backbone)
  Cloning method: Restriction Enzyme; 5′ cloning site Asp718 (unknown if destroyed); 3′ cloning site BamH1 (unknown if destroyed)
  Sequencing primers: 5′ TGGTCCTGCTGGAGTTCGTGACC; 3′ GTTTGGACAAACCACAACTAGAATGCAG
Terms and licenses: Academic/Nonprofit Terms; Industry Terms: Not Available to Industry
How to cite: pEGFP(C1)-RepoMan/RAXA was a gift from Angus Lamond & Laura Trinkle-Mulcahy (Addgene plasmid # 44213 ; http://n2t.net/addgene:44213 ; RRID:Addgene_44213)
