[The description below was written by a language model from this plasmid's Addgene catalogue record.]
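Description:
pEGFP(C1)-RepoMan/RAXA is a mammalian expression plasmid built on the Clontech pEGFP-C1 backbone, with a total size of about 7.8 kb. It is maintained as a high-copy plasmid in E. coli under kanamycin selection. The same backbone provides neomycin resistance, so transfected mammalian cells can be selected with G418 if stable lines are wanted. No feature table accompanies the record, so details such as the replication origins and polyadenylation signals are not documented here beyond what the backbone name implies.

The insert is the roughly 3.1 kb human Repo-Man coding sequence (CDCA2, also known as PPP1R81), cloned by restriction digestion between the Asp718 and BamHI sites. This places it downstream of, and in frame with, the backbone's GFP, and the CMV promoter drives strong constitutive expression of a fusion protein with GFP at the N terminus of Repo-Man. The insert carries two point substitutions, V393A and F395A. The "RAXA" in the plasmid name suggests that these changes convert an RVxF-type protein phosphatase 1 docking motif to RAxA, a change generally used to disrupt PP1 binding, although the record itself does not spell out the functional consequence.

The associated publication describes Repo-Man as a factor that recruits PP1 gamma to chromatin and is essential for cell viability. In that context, this construct most plausibly serves as a fluorescently tagged, PP1-binding-deficient control alongside wild-type GFP–Repo-Man. Likely applications include live-cell imaging of localisation and GFP-based pulldown or interaction experiments that test how much Repo-Man's behaviour depends on its association with the phosphatase.
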