>Addgene plasmid #44213 | pEGFP(C1)-RepoMan/RAXA | depositor partial sequence | sequence record 64296 | Covers N term part of the insert
NNNNNNNNNNNNNNNNNNNNNNNNNNNNNNNNNNNNNNNNNGTCCGGACTCAGATCTCGAGCTCAAGCTT
CGAATTCTGCAGTCGACGGTACCATGGATGCCAATTCAAAAGACAAGCCCCCTGAAACCAAGGAGTCTGC
AATGAATAATGCTGGAAATGCCTCTTTCATTTTGGGAACTGGGAAGATTGTGACTCCTCAGAAGCATGCC
GAATTACCTCCTAATCCTTGCACACCAGATACTTTTAAATCACCTTTGAACTTTTCCACAGTAACCGTAG
AGCAATTGGGAATTACACCTGAAAGCTTTGTTAGGAACTCTGCAGGAAAGTCATCATCCTACCTTAAAAA
ATGTAGACGACGTTCTGCAGTCGGTGCTCGGGGCTCTCCTGAAACAAACCATCTGATTCGTTTCATTGCT
CGGCAGCAAAATATAAAGAATGCTAGGAAATCTCCTTTGGCACAAGATTCTCCTTCCCAGGGCAGCCCTG
CACTGTATCGAAATGTTAACACTTTAAGAGAACGAATATCAGCCTTCCAGTCAGCTTTTCACTCCATAAA
GGAAAACGAGAAAATGACCGGCTGTCTGGAATTCTCAGAGGCAGGAAAAGAGTCCGAGATGACAGACTTG
ACCAGAAAGGAAGGTCTCAGCGCTTGCCAGCAGTCTGGGTTCCCTGCAGTGTTGTCCTCCAAACGTCGGA
GAATATCCTATCAGAGAGACTCTGATGAAAATCTGACGGATGCTGAAGGAAAAGTAATTGGTCTCCAGAT
ATTCAATATTGATACAGACAGAGCATGTGCAGTTGAAACTTCTGTAGATCTTTCTGAGATATCATCTAAA
CTTGGTTCAACACAGTCTGGATTTTTAGTTGAAGAGTCTCTTCCCCTTTCNGNNNTCACAGAGACTTCAA
ATGCACTANNNNNNGCTGACTGTGTNNNNNNCNAAGGATCAAGTGATNNNGTTNNNNNNNNNNCGTTCAC
NGCNNNNNN
