>Addgene plasmid #44213 | pEGFP(C1)-RepoMan/RAXA | depositor partial sequence | sequence record 64297 | Covers C term part of the insert
NNNNNNNNNNNNNNNNNNNCTNNNNNNNNATTTGTGATGCTATTGCTTTATTTNNNCCATTATAAGCTGC
AATAAACAAGTTAACAACAACAATTGCATTCATTTTATGTTTCAGGTTCAGGGGGAGGTGTGGGAGGTTT
TTTAAAGCAAGTAAAACCTCTACAAATGTGGTATGGCTGATTATGATCAGTTATCTAGATCCGGTGGATC
CCTGCTTTCTTTCTCCATTATGTTCAATCCTTTCCAAGGCAGTCAGAGAGCTCTCTCCCTTCCCATTAAG
AGAGGATCTTCTCCGGTAGCCTTTGAACTGGGAAGTGGCTTTAGTATTTGCAAGTGTAGATATACAAAAG
CTCTTCCTCCTCTTACCAGGTTCATCGGAAGAACCAGCAGCAGGGCCCTGGCTGTTTTCTGGATCTGAGA
CGGGAGGTGCCATCTGCGGTTTTTGTCTGGAGGACACAGTTTCTTTTATGGGAGACATACTTTCAAATCC
ACTGCTGTCAAATGTACATATTGTTCTTCTTTTGGCTTTTTGGGAAGTGGAAGGAAGTGGAAGTGAAATC
CATACAAGACCTTCGTTTTCTAAATCCTTCTGTAGCCTCGTGCTACGTCGCACTTTGGTTTCACTATTTC
TCCTCTGAAAGGTTTGCTCAATGGCATCAGACAAATCTTTAAACAGTTCAGAATTTTCTAAACTAATTTC
TACAGAGCTGCCCACACTGGNNNATGGTGTGTGATTTCCATTTTTTTCCAAATGTAAACTTCGACCATCA
GAATAACACATGGAACGTCTTCTATCTTTCCTGTCTCTGCAACTCACAACACTGCTACTTTCCATGGGTT
TTCTTCCCAAATCCTCACTCTGGCTTTTNNNTTCTTTCGTNNNTTCAATTANNNCATCTCCTAAACAATG
ACANNNNNTTTGTGAANTNNNCATTAAACGATTGCATTGCNNNTTTCCTTCTGCNNNNNNNNNNNNNNNA
NNNTTNCTTTCACANNNNNNNNNNN
