>Addgene plasmid #44213 | pEGFP(C1)-RepoMan/RAXA | addgene partial sequence | sequence record 67515 | CMV-F 5'-CGCAAATGGGCGGTAGGCGTG-3'
GTGAACCGTCAGATCCGCTAGCGCTACCGGTCGCCACCATGGTGAGCAAGGGCGAGGAGCTGTTCACCGG
GGTGGTGCCCATCCTGGTCGAGCTGGACGGCGACGTAAACGGCCACAAGTTCAGCGTGTCCGGCGAGGGC
GAGGGCGATGCCACCTACGGCAAGCTGACCCTGAAGTTCATCTGCACCACCGGCAAGCTGCCCGTGCCCT
GGCCCACCCTCGTGACCACCCTGACCTACGGCGTGCAGTGCTTCAGCCGCTACCCCGACCACATGAAGCA
GCACGACTTCTTCAAGTCCGCCATGCCCGAAGGCTACGTCCAGGAGCGCACCATCTTCTTCAAGGACGAC
GGCAACTACAAGACCCGCGCCGAGGTGAAGTTCGAGGGCGACACCCTGGTGAACCGCATCGAGCTGAAGG
GCATCGACTTCAAGGAGGACGGCAACATCCTGGGGCACAAGCTGGAGTACAACTACAACAGCCACAACGT
CTATATCATGGCCGACAAGCAGAAGAACGGCATCAAGGTGAACTTCAAGATCCGCCACAACATCGAGGAC
GGCAGCGTGCAGCTCGCCGACCACTACCAGCAGAACACCCCCATCGGCGACGGCCCCGTGCTGCTGCCCG
ACAACCACTACCTGAGCACCCAGTCCGCCCTGAGCAAAGACCCCAACGAGAAGCGCGATCACATGGTCCT
GCTGGAGTTCGTGACCGCCGCCGGGATCACTCTCGGCATGGACGAGCTGTACAAGTCCGGACTCAGATCT
CGAGCTCAAGCTTCGAATTCTGCAGTCGACGGTACCATGGATGCCAATTCAAAAGACAAGCCCCCTGAAA
CCAAGGAGTCTGCAATGAA
