>Addgene plasmid #44213 | pEGFP(C1)-RepoMan/RAXA | addgene partial sequence | sequence record 67533 | hCDCA2-F 5'-tgtcaggtcaccagctactc-3'
CTTCGTTCTGTACTGAAGAAACCCTCTGTTAAGATGTGTCTAGAGAGCTTACAGGAACACTGTAACAACC
TCTATGATGATGATGGGACTCATCCGAGCTTAATCTCAAATCTCCCAAACTGTTGCAAAGAGAAAGAAGC
AGAAGATGAAGAAAATTTTGAAGCACCTGCCTTTCTAAATATGAGGAAGAGGAAGAGAGCTACTGCTGGA
GAGGACTTAAGCCCGGAAGTGTTTGATGAATCTTTGCCAGCAAATACTCCATTGCGTAAAGGAGGAACAC
CTGTTTGTAAAAAAGACTTCAGTGGTCTCAGTTCCCTGCTGCTTGAGCAGTCACCTGTTCCTGAGCCATT
ACCTCAACCAGATTTTGATGACAAGGGGGAGAATCTTGAAAACATAGAACCACTTCAAGTATCATTTGCC
GTTCTCAGTTCTCCTAATAAATCATCAATCTCTGAGACCCTTTCAGGCACTGATACCTTTAGTTCTTCAA
ATAACCATGAGAAAATATCCTCTCCTAAAGTTGGTAGAATAACAAGGACTTCTAACAGAAGAAATCAATT
GGTCAGTGTTGTAGAAGAGAGTGTTTGCAACTTATTGAATACAGAAGTTCAGCCTTGTAAAGAAAAGAAA
ATTAATAGGAGGAAGTCTCAAGAAACAAAGTGTACAAAGAGAGCACTTCCTAAGAAGAGTCAGGTTTTAA
AAAGTTGCAGAAAGAAGAAAGGAAAGGGAAAGAAAAGTGTTCAGAAATCTTTATATGGGGAAAGAGACAT
TGCTTCTAAGAAGCCCCTCCTCAGTCCTATTCCCGAGCTGCCTGAAGTCCCTGAGATGACACCTTCCATT
CCGAGCATCCGAAGACTGGGTT
